>Addgene plasmid #82546 | pCFJ150-set2 | addgene full sequence | sequence record 163081 | Addgene NGS Result
TGTGAAATTGTTATCCGCTGGTATCAGCTCACTCAAAGGCGGTAATACGGTTATCCACAGAATCAGGGGA
TAACGCAGGAAAGAACATGTGAGCAAAAGGCCAGCAAAAGACCAGGAACCGTAAAAAGGCCGCGTTGCTG
GCGTTTTTCCATAGGCTCCGCCCCCCTGACGAGCATCACAAAAATCGACGCTCAAGTCAGAGGTGGCGAA
ACCCGACAGGACTATAAAGATACCAGGCGTTTCCCCCTGGAAGCTCCCTCGTGCGCTCTCCTGTTCCGAC
CCTGCCGCTTACCGGATACCTGTCCGCCTTTCTCCCTTCGGGAAGCGTGGCGCTTTCTCATAGCTCACGC
TGTAGGTATCTCAGTTCGGTGTAGGTCGTTCGCTCCAAGCTGGGCTGTGTGCACGAACCCCCCGTTCAGC
CCGACCGCTGCGCCTTATCCGGTAACTATCGTCTTGAGTCCAACCCGGTAAGACACGACTTATCGCCACT
GGCAGCAGCCACTGGTAACAGGATTAGCAGAGCGAGGTATGTAGGCGGTGCTACAGAGTTCTTGAAGTGG
TGGCCTAACTACGGCTACACTAGAAGAACAGTATTTGGTATCTGCGCTCTGCTGAAGCCAGTTACCTTCG
GAAAAAGAGTTGGTAGCTCTTGATCCGGCAAACAAACCACCGCTGGTAGCGGTGGTTTTTTTGTTTGCAA
GCAGCAGATTACGCGCAGAAAAAAAGGATCTCAAGAAGATCCTTTGATCTTTTCTACGGGGTCTGACGCT
CAGTGGAACGAAAACTCACGTTAAGGGATTTTGGTCATGAGATTATCAAAAAGGATCTTCACCTAGATCC
TTTTAAATTAAAAATGAAGTTTTAAATCAATCTAAAGTATATATGAGTAAACTTGGTCTGACAGTTACCA
ATGCTTAATCAGTGAGGCACCTATCTCAGCGATCTGTCTATTTCGTTCATCCATAGTTGCCTGACTCCCC
GTCGTGTAGATAACTACGATACGGGAGGGCTTACCATCTGACCCCAGTGCTGCAATGATACCGCGAGACC
CACGCTCACCGGCTCCAGATTTATCAGCAATAAACCAGCCAGCCGGAAGGGCCGAGCGCAGAAGTGGTCC
TGCAACTTTATCCGCCTCCATCCAGTCTATTAATTGTTGCCGGGAAGCTAGAGTAAGTAGTTCGCCAGTT
AATAGTTTGCGCAACGTTGTTGCCATTGCTACAGGCATCGTGGTGTCACGCTCGTCGTTTGGTATGGCTT
CATTCAGCTCCGGTTCCCAACGATCAAGGCGAGTTACATGATCCCCCATGTTGTGCAAAAAAGCGGTTAG
CTCCTTCGGTCCTCCGATCGTTGTCAGAAGTAAGTTGGCCGCAGTGTTATCACTCATGGTTATGGCAGCA
CTGCATAATTCTCTTACTGTCATGCCATCCGTAAGATGCTTTTCTGTGACTGGTGAGTACTCAACCAAGT
CATTCTGAGAATAGTGTATGCGGCGACCGAGTTGCTCTTGCCCGGCGTCAATACGGGATAATACCGCGCC
ACATAGCAGAACTTTAAAAGTGCTCATCATTGGAAAACGTTCTTCGGGGCGAAAACTCTCAAGGATCTTA
CCGCTGTTGAGATCCAGTTCGATGTAACCCACTCGTGCACCCAACTGATCTTCAGCATCTTTTACTTTCA
CCAGCGTTTCTGGGTGAGCAAAAACAGGAAGGCAAAATGCCGCAAAAAAGGGAATAAGGGCGACACGGAA
ATGTTGAATACTCATACTCTTCCTTTTTCAATATTATTGAAGCATTTATCAGGGTTATTGTCTCATGAGC
GGATACATATTTGAATGTATTTAGAAAAATAAACAAATAGGGGTTCCGCGCACATTTCCCCGAAAAGTGC
CACCTGACGTCTAAGAAACCATTATTATCATGACATTAACCTATAAAAATAGGCGTATCACGAGGCCCTT
TCGTCTCGCGCGTTTCGGTGATGACGGTGAAAACCTCTGACACATGCAGCTCCCGGAGACGGTCACAGCT
TGTCTGTAAGCGGATGCCGGGAGCAGACAAGCCCGTCAGGGCGCGTCAGCGGGTGTTGGCGGGTGTCGGG
GCTGGCTTAACTATGCGGCATCAGAGCAGATTGCACTGAGAGTGCACCATATGCGGTGTGAAATACCGCA
CAGATGCGTAAGGAGAAAATACCGCATCAGGCGCCATTCGCCATTCAGGCTGCGCAACTGTTGGGAAGGG
CGATCGGTGCGGGCCTCTTCGCTATTACGCCAGCTGGCGAAAGGGGGATGTGCTGCAAGGCGATTAAGTT
GGGTAACGCCAGGGTTTTCCCCAGTCACGACGTCACAGCACGTGTGTTTTTGAACACGGCGATATGTATC
TGTAGATCATCCCCAATTTTCAACAATGAATCTAAATACTGAACTTTTTGTGTAATCTTTAGTGCAGAAA
AATGACCAAAATCAGCGATTTTCCGATTATACCCAAAATATCTCAGCTCAATGAGCACCTATAAAAATGT
AAAAATAAAGAAAGTAGTCGAACCATATTTTGTAAAGGCTAAAAAACTGAATAAATTTTTATCCATCCAG
CGCGGCGTTACAATCCGTGGCCCATGTCACGCACGGCTTTCAAAGAAAAAAAAACAGTCTGTTTGCGCGA
CATCGATCTGGCAAAAATCCTAAAAACGACTATGCGTGGCTCACTTTATATTAATATGAAAAATACAAAC
TTGGTGGTGCAGGTGCTGCAGAGGCCATCGATGAAGAAGTGGAGGCCTTGTTGTCGATCTACAAAATTGT
ATGGTTGTTTGAGATTTTCCTTGAAACGCTCTCAATCTTGGATATGATATAAATTCTGGATAAGATATGA
TGGATATGATCTATGTTTGATAGAGTGCATTTGAAAGGATAACGGCCCTGCAGACATTTTTGAAAAAATA
ACAAACATTTAATTTTCTCACTCGTTTAGGCTATTCCCCTATTTTTGATATTCCTTCGCACATATGAAAA
CTACTTTTTTTCGAAACTGTTAACTCCAGAATTTATAAATCTATAGCCCTTACTTGATTATTTATTATCA
TGGTTACTCACCTCATGTCTCTTTCTCTTTTCAAGAAGTCTTCGTTCATATCTGTTGTCTCTTTCCTCCT
TTTGAATCTCTGCTTTGCTCTTCGCCATTGTTTCCTGAAAATAATGTAACTTGAATTGTGTAATATACTT
TTTTAATTTGAATTTGGCTTGTAACGCGGAATCACTACGTGCGGGATCATTTCTTACTAGAAAACCCAGA
AAATGCCATATTTCACTTATCTCGGGGTCATTTCTAATTAGAAAAGCTACAAAAACCATTTCTAATTACG
GTGACTTTAGAACTGGTCGAAATAGCTAATTAGAAATGGGTTTTTGCTAATTAGAGGTGACTCTATGTTA
TCTGAGTAAGCCTCGTTTGTATGTAAACTCACAGTACTAATAAATGCAAGACACCCGGGTTTGTCTAGAT
ATGAAATAATTGAAATATCAATTCTGACAGACAATAATGGTAATCTTGATAAGGAGTTCCACGCCCAGGA
GAACACGTTAGTTTTCTTGTTTTTGATTGCGTGCGTTATTTTGGAGAAAAACTCGATTTTTTACAAAATA
ATTTTTTGAAAGGAACACTGTTCAATAAGTTTTGTCTTTTTTCTCAGTTGTGATACGGTTTTTTATTCTT
TTTTGTAGTTATACAGAAGACCGTTACGAAACAGACTGATATCGAAACAAACACTGATCTTACTTGCACT
TATAATACGACTCACTAGTGGGCAGATCTTCGAATGCATCGCGCGCACCGTACGTCTCGAGTGTAAAACG
ACGGCCAGTGAATTATCAACTATGTATAATAAAGTTGACGAAAACCATGACTTTTAAAATTATTTCATTT
AAAGAACATAATAAAACACTTTTTAAAACATAAAACTATTCAGACTAGCTGAAATTAACTTTAAACACGA
ATGAATAAAGACTTGAATGGGAGGTTGTTTTGGAAAGACCAATTGTTCAGAGTTCAAGGGAAAATGAATG
ATTTCAGAGATGTTCAAGTATAGAGAGATAAACAAGAGACTGTAGAGGAAATCCTCCAAGAAAACAATTC
GTAAACCTATAGAGAAACAAGAGATTTGATAAAATGTAGAAGTATCTAGTTGAAAAGGGGAGCTTGTATC
GTATAACATACACTCAAACAATTGTTCAACAATAACGAATTCCACTAATAATACAAGGATTTCTCAGCTC
ACCATAAGGAGAATGAATAACAATGATACAGTTTTCAATATTTAAAAAAAAAGTAGGAACCGGCCTATTC
TTATCAGATAGCAATTTCCAACTTCGAACCAGCGAATTGGGAATTGGATAGGAAAATTTAAATAAATAAA
AAATATTAAAAAACTAGAAGAGATCGAATGGAATATAAATTTTAAAAACTAGACGAATCATACCACTTTG
TACAAGAAAGCTGGGTTTACTTGCTGGAAGTGTACTTGGTGACGGCCTTGGTTCCCTCAGACACGGCGTG
CTTGGCAAGTTCTCCTGGGAGAATCAAACGGACAGCGGTTTGAATTTCGCGGGATGAGATCGTTGAGCGT
TTGTTGTAATGAGCAAGACGGGAAGCTTCCGAAGCGATGCGTTCGAATACATCGTTGACGAAGGAGTTCA
TGATAGACATGGCCTTGGAGGAGACTCCGGTGTCTGGGTGAACTTGCTTGAGAACACGGTAGATGTAGAC
GGAGTACGATTCCTTGCGGGCATGACGTCTCTTCTTTCCGTCCTTTGGCTTGGCAACGACGGTCTTGGCG
GCCTTCTTGGCTCCCTTGGCAGATGGCTTTGGTGGACTAGTTCTGGAGCGGCCGCCACCGGTGGAGCTCC
ACCGATCCCCCGGGCATTTGTATAGTTCATCCATGCCATGTGTAATCCCAGCAGCTGTTACAAACTCAAG
AAGGACCATGTGGTCTCTCTTTTCGTTGGGATCTTTCGAAAGGGCAGATTGTGTGGACAGGTAATGGTTG
TCTGGTAAAAGGACAGGGCCATCGCCAATTGGAGTATTTTGTTGATAATGGTCTGCTAGTTGAACGCTTC
CATCTTCAATGTTGTGTCTAATTTTGAAGTTCTGAAAATTTAAATCAGATTAGTTAGTTAGTAAAATCAT
GTTTAAACTTACAACTTTGATTCCATTCTTTTGTTTGTCTGCCATGATGTATACATTGTGTGAGTTATAG
TTGTATTCCAATTTGTGTCCAAGAATGTTTCCATCTTCTTTAAAATCAATACCTTTTAACTCGATTCTAT
TAACAAGGGTATCACCTTCAAACTTGACTTCAGCACCTGAAAATTTAAATATGTATGGTTAGTTAGTACC
GAACTGTTTAAACTTACGTGTCTTGTAGTTCCCGTCATCTTTGAAAAATATAGTTCTTTCCTGTACATAA
CCTTCGGGCATGGCACTCTTGAAAAAGTCATGCCGTTTCATATGATCTGGGTATCTCGAGAAGCATTGAA
CACCATAACAGAAAGTAGTGACAAGTGTTGGCTGAAAATTTAAATAATCAGGGTTAGTTAGTATATATAT
GTTTAAACTTACCCATGGAACAGGTAGTTTTCCAGTAGTGCAAATAAATTTAAGGGTAAGTTTTCCGTAT
GTTGCATCACCTTCACCCTCTCCACTGACAGAAAATTTGTGCCCATTAACATCACCATCTAATTCAACAA
GAATTGGGACAACTCCAGTGAAAAGTTCTTCTCCTCTAGACACATTGATCCTAGCAGAAGCACAGGCTGC
AGGGTGACGGTCCATCCCGCTCTCCTGGGCACAAGACATGGGCAGCGTGCCATCATCCTGCGCCGCCACC
GCCGGCGGGAAGCCATGGCTAAGTCTAGACATGGAGCCTGCTTTTTTGTACAAACTTGTCATTCTCTGTC
TGAAACATTCAATTGATTATCGATAAAATTAATTAAGAGAGAATACAATGAGAAAACGGAAAATCGAGCA
GGATTTTGGGGAAAGTCGGGGAATTTTTGCTATTTAAGCTTTCTTTAACAAAGAAACTGCATTTTTCCAT
GAGATTACCATGAAATTTGCGTTAAATGGGTGAATTTATAACATTTACGGCTAGAAATTAATTTTAAAAA
AGAGAATAAACGAAAAATTATTCGAGAAAACGTCTTTGAAGCAGAAATGAAATGAAAAAACAACCGCCAG
CGCTGACAAAAATGATCAAACAAACGGAGTACGGTATACGCGGTAAGACCCAAATGAATTTTAATTCGGT
GCGCCTTTAAAAAATGTATTTTTTTAATTTCTTTATCCGTGGGCCCAAATGTATTTTTTTCTTGTGGTTT
GATGTAAAAATTGGGTTATATTATTTGTTTTATGGTTTAATTTTTTAAAAACTGATATCAACTTTTCTAT
ACAAAGTTGATAGCTTGGCGTAATCATGGTCATAGCTGTTCCTGCCTAGGTGAGCTCTGGTACCCTCTAG
TCAAGGCCTTAAGTGAGTCGTATTACGTAGCCCGGGCCTAGTTCTAGACATTCTCTAATGAAAAAATCTT
TCAGTTGAAATTGAAAATGAGTTAAAGTTGGAGTTTTTATTGAAAACAGATTTCCGTGTGATTAGTGTTT
TTAGCGAGTGTGACAGGACAGCGAAAAAATATAGAAACAAGGGGGGAACTGAAAAGCTTAGGAATGCATT
GAACATGAGAAGGGGAAGGGGAAGGAACAAACTAGACAGGAATTATTGGAATTTAATCACATTTGGAGTT
TTTTTTCTATTCGACAGAATAATTATCCAGAACATTTTTGTATTAAATATTTATGCATCATATGAGTAGT
CGGCTTTGTTGTGCATGACGAGTTTGTTATCGACGAAATAGAAGCTGTCAGAACGAGTCTCGTTTGGATT
GTTGATCATGTCGTCCACTGAAAAAGAGATTAGTCTTTTGAATTGTACTTTTTAGAATAATGACTCACTG
AGTTGTTGAGAGAGTTGAGGGAACTCATAGATATGTTCACAGTTGTTTCGTGAATTCGGAATACAGAATC
CGAATTCAAAGTCAAAACACTTCAGAAGGCGATCTTTGAAGAAGTGACGTTCGATCATTCGGAAATGATG
GATTGGGATGTCTCCTACTTTGAATTCCACAGTTGCTCCGACCGTTTTGAGTTTCAAAAAGTTTGGAGCA
AATCTATAACGCACGTATCTTGCCGACTCCTGTGGCGACTCATCATTCTCCTGATCGTTCTCCGGTTTGG
CGATCTCGAAAAGCACTTGCTCAGTGTCCAGATCACGGATTTGGAACTTGGTGAACTCGATGTTATAGAT
GTTCGCAGATGGGGAGCATAAGAATCCTAAATTTATGTTTTAAACTGAAATCCAAAGGGAGCAAGATACC
TTGAGTGATTCCCGGAAGTGCTAAAACGTCGTTCGGAGTGATTTGAGCTTTCTTCGCAAGCTCCGATTCC
GTTGTGATTCCTTGTTCGGTGCTTGGTGGTGGCCGTGGCATCTGGAAATATGGAAAAGTTCAACAAAAAG
AAAAGAGAAAAGAATGAAATCGGATATCAAGAGTTAGTTGAGCGGTTTCTCTAGTTTTCTGAGTCTCACC
TGCGACGGGAAGGTCGCCGAGCCGGGTGGAATCGATCGTTGTTGCTCGGCTTTCATATCGGTTTGGTTGG
AAGCGGCTGAAAACGGAAAGAAGTGGAAGAAGGAAAAGAGTGTGGTGTGACAGGAAAATGGTAATTAGAG
GGTGCCAAATAACCAGCTATATTTTGTTTTTTTTTGAAAACATTTTTAAAAAGAAAAATACGATAATGAT
ATCAGATGGATTTCCGGAAAACTGGTATGAAAAATTTCAACCTTTTTGAGTACATGTAATCAAAATACAC
TTTGTAAATTATCATTTTTATTGAAACTCCACCATTTTTCTATTTATAACGCTAATAATTTGAAAAAGAA
ACCTATTGCGAACCGCGGGGTGAATCCCAAAAACGAATGCGTTTTGGTGGAGTGATTGATTCGAATCGAA
GAAGAAAAAGAAGAAGACGTGGAATAGAGAGCTCACTCTTAACCGAGCAGCACACACCGACAGAAAAAAA
AATGAAATGAATGAGGGTCTTCTTCTTCTTCTTCTTCGAATGATTGACAGAAATGGGAAAAAGAGGAAGA
TTGAGAAGGGAAAAAGGAAGGAGAAAAGAAGCAGAAGAAGACGTCAGAGAGGAGAGGAACGAGCGGAAAA
GCAGCGGGCGCAAGTCATAGAAGTAGCAGAGCTGGGGAGAAGAAGACACTATCCAAGAAAGGAATGACGA
GAGAGTATGCAAAGGGGTATAGGGTGCAGACAGAATAGGAACAGAATAACAGATGATGAGCCAAGAAGAG
TTGAAAAGGGCGATGAATTTGTCATGTAACTTAATTTGGGTCAATTTGAGCATGATGAATTGAAATCATC
CCTTGTTGGGAGTTAATAACCGGTTTGTTATCAGAAACCCTGTAATAGAAGGGCGCCCTAACTTTGAGCC
AATTCATCCCGGTTTCTGTCAAATATATCAAAAAGTGGTCAACTGACAAATTGTTTTTGATATTATAATA
AACATTTTATCCGTTAACAATTTTCGAATACTTTTTACAAGGACTTGGATAAATTGGCTCAAAGACGAAG
TGAGTTTGCTACCATCATGGAATCAGGAGGACATTTCGACAATGTCATATAATGTTTGAAAAATGATTTT
AACAAGGGTCTCATTCGAGATAAGCAATGCTCTGAGCAAGTGGCTCGTCGTCTTCAAGAATCTCTTGTTG
ATATTCATTTGGATCCTGTTTTGCACGAAGCATGTGCCATGGATATTCAGAGTTTTTGCAAAAAAGTTCC
GCCAGGTCAAACAATCTTTTTAATTTTTATATGATACTTCGGGTGTATTTTTCTTCTTTTTCCTGTTCAT
TTTCGCTTTTTTCTCACTTTTTTGTAACAAAATCTCTCACTTTTCTGTAAGTCTTAACAAAAGTTCAATT
GGCTCGATCAAGTAAAATTTCGGCCGTATGAACGTTTTCAAAGGTTTTCATTTTTTTTTAAGTTCATTCA
CAATATCATGAATCTCTCGTCCTTTGGTTTCCGGTAAGTAGCGAAATAATATAAGCATACTTATAAATGA
AGGAATTGAATATAGAATAAGGAAAGCATAACTACCAATAACGGAATATAGAGGTAATACTGTAAATGTA
CTGATAACCACCATTACAGTATTCATTGAATATGCCACAGATTGAGCAATACTACGATGTTTTTGAGGTA
CCAGTTCAGAGGATATAAACCACGAAATTGGACCAACTCCAGTTCTGAAATTTCATTATTCGATTAAATC
AAAATATATTTGAAAAACCTCACCCATAAGTATAACCGTAGATGATCAATGCAACTAGGCATCCGTATTT
CATCGGGTCAATCAGAATACGTATTTTTGCGAAGAATACGAATGCAATTAGAGCTAAATTATTGAGAAAT
GTGAAGAGAAGGAGAAGCTTGCGTCGACCAACTCTGTAAACTTATTCATACAATTTTGTCTTCAAATTTT
GAACGTTTAAAACTATCTTATTCAATGAGTTAGCGGGTTTTTATAGTGAGTTAGTTCACGATTATCTAAT
AAAACTATGTCCAAACATCCTAACTGCGACCGTATTCTCACTAACTCGTCTTAAAAACGTTGAGATTATT
TTAAACCCTTCTTCAGTACAACTACAGTACTGATGCACAAATACAATAATAATAATACATTCAGACATAC
TCTGAACAATGTAACTTGTTTTTGTTATACTGTGGTAACATTTATTGAAATGAAATATAACCTTACTTTT
CAATCACAATTCCACCAGTAATTGTTCCAGAAACATAAGCTAAACCCATTGCAGTTGTACTCCATTCAGC
AATTTCTGACTCAACATTTGCATTTTCTAGAAAGAAAGTAGAGGATAAAAGAAGAGCCCATAATCCGACA
GGGCCC
Features (pLannotate 1.2.2; 20 found; start..end, strand, type, name):
    146..734     -  rep_origin     ori: high-copy-number ColE1/pMB1/pBR322/pUC origin of replication
    905..1765    -  CDS            AmpR: β-lactamase; bla; confers resistance to ampicillin, carbenicillin, and related antibiotics
   1766..1870    -  promoter       AmpR promoter: bla
   1965..2000    +  CDS            rop (fragment): Rop protein, which maintains plasmids at low copy number; rop
   2102..2201    +  misc_feature   bom (fragment): basis of mobility region from pBR322
   2207..2343    -  CDS            lacZα (fragment): LacZα fragment of β-galactosidase; lacZ fragment
   3842..3863    -  CDS            lacZα (fragment): LacZα fragment of β-galactosidase; lacZ fragment
   3867..3887    +  protein_bind   attB3: mutant version of attB; core recombination site for the Gateway® BP reaction BP Clonase™
   4402..4423    -  terminator     PGK1 terminator (fragment): S. cerevisae PGK1; transcription terminator for 3-phosphoglycerate kinase gene
   4472..4496    +  protein_bind   attB2: mutant version of attB; recombination site for the Gateway® BP reaction BP Clonase™
   4500..4865    -  CDS            his-11: H2B1_CAEEL - Experimental evidence at protein level: Swiss-Prot protein existence level 1. Core component of nucleosome. Nucleosomes wrap and compact DNA into chromatin, limiting DNA accessibility to the cellular machineries which require DNA as a template. Histones thereby play a central role in transcription regulation, DNA repair, DNA replication and chromosomal stability. DNA accessibility is regulated via a complex set of post-translational modifications of histones, also called histone code, and nucleosome remodeling. From Caenorhabditis elegans.
   4866..4890    -  misc_feature   MCS (fragment): pBluescript multiple cloning site
   4920..5780    -  CDS            sg25: sg25 is a basic (constitutively fluorescent) green fluorescent protein published in 1997, derived from Aequorea victoria.
   5780..5903    -  CDS            d1EGFP (fragment): EGFP destabilized by fusion to a mutated version of residues 422-461 of mouse ornithine decarboxylase, giving an in vivo half-life of ~1 hour mammalian codon-optimized
   5915..5939    -  protein_bind   attB1: mutant version of attB; recombination site for the Gateway® BP reaction BP Clonase™
   6429..6449    -  protein_bind   attB4: mutant version of attB; core recombination site for the Gateway® BP reaction BP Clonase™
   6844..7686    -  CDS            unc-119: UN119_CAEEL - Experimental evidence at protein level: Swiss-Prot protein existence level 1. Myristoyl-binding protein that acts as a cargo adapter: specifically binds the myristoyl moiety of a subset of N-terminally myristoylated proteins and is required for their localization. Plays a key role in ciliary membrane localization of proteins. Required for the establishment or function of the nervous system. From Caenorhabditis elegans.
   7797..7814    +  misc_feature   P element 5' end (fragment): No description available
   8688..8903    +  CDS            GSLG1_CAEEL (fragment): Experimental evidence at protein level: Swiss-Prot protein existence level 1. From Caenorhabditis elegans.
   9381..9397    +  CDS            M13 gene XI (fragment): pXI; XI; phage assembly
