[The description below was written by a language model from this plasmid's Addgene catalogue record and pLannotate feature annotations shown in this document.]
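Description:
pCFJ150-set2 is a C. elegans expression plasmid built on the pCFJ150 backbone, a vector used for MosSCI (Mos1-mediated single-copy insertion) transgenesis and intended for delivery by microinjection into worms. In bacteria it is maintained through a high-copy ColE1/pUC-type origin and selected with ampicillin via the β-lactamase gene and its promoter. The roughly 10 kb sequence also carries an unc-119 coding sequence, which in this type of vector acts as the worm selection marker by rescuing the movement defect of unc-119 mutants. Short annotated fragments of rop, bom, lacZα, a yeast PGK1 terminator, a P element end and an M13 gene are probably backbone remnants or chance matches with no function here. The genomic homology arms expected in a MosSCI targeting vector are not explicitly annotated, although a fragment of a C. elegans gene beyond unc-119 may belong to such flanking sequence.

The payload is a three-part Gateway assembly, with attB4, attB1, attB2 and attB3 sites marking the promoter, coding and 3'UTR slots. According to the catalogue entry, the germline mex-5 promoter drives a GFP::H2B::PEST fusion followed by the set-2 3'UTR. The promoter and UTR are not annotated by name but fit the unannotated intervals between the att sites. The coding slot contains a GFP variant, histone H2B (his-11) and an ornithine decarboxylase-derived PEST degron. On the annotated strand the degron match lies on the attB1 side of GFP, which differs from the order implied by the name. H2B concentrates the signal in nuclei, while the PEST sequence shortens reporter half-life. Because the promoter is constant, the expression pattern reports post-transcriptional regulation conferred by the set-2 3'UTR, in line with the associated work on transgenic reporter strain libraries.
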