Addgene plasmid #82546: pCFJ150-set2
Purpose: Pmex-5:GFP::H2B::PEST::set-2 3'UTR construct used for microinjection
Depositing lab: Sean Ryder. Depositing organization: University of Massachusetts, Worcester. Publication: Efficient generation of transgenic reporter strains and analysis of expression patterns in Caenorhabditis elegans using Library MosSCI. Kaymak E, Farley BM, Hay SA, Li C, Ho S, Hartman DJ, Ryder SP. Dev Dyn. 2016 Jun 13. doi: 10.1002/dvdy.24426. PubMed 27294288.
Backbone
  Vector backbone: pCFJ150
  Vector type: Worm Expression
Growth in bacteria
  Bacterial resistance: Ampicillin, 100 μg/mL
  Growth temperature: 37°C
  Growth strain: DH5alpha
  Copy number: Unknown
Gene/Insert
  Gene/Insert name: Pmex-5:GFP::H2B::PEST::set-2 3'UTR
  Species: C. elegans (nematode)
Terms and licenses: Academic/Nonprofit Terms; Industry Terms: Not Available to Industry
How to cite: pCFJ150-set2 was a gift from Sean Ryder (Addgene plasmid # 82546 ; http://n2t.net/addgene:82546 ; RRID:Addgene_82546)
