>Addgene plasmid #82546 | pCFJ150-set2 | addgene partial sequence | sequence record 163079 | GFP-F 5'-GGTCCTTCTTGAGTTTGTAAC-3'
AATGCCCGGGGGATCGGTGGAGCTCCACCGGTGGCGGCCGCTCCAGAACTAGTCCACCAAAGCCATCTGC
CAAGGGAGCCAAGAAGGCCGCCAAGACCGTCGTTGCCAAGCCAAAGGACGGAAAGAAGAGACGTCATGCC
CGCAAGGAATCGTACTCCGTCTACATCTACCGTGTTCTCAAGCAAGTTCACCCAGACACCGGAGTCTCCT
CCAAGGCCATGTCTATCATGAACTCCTTCGTCAACGATGTATTCGAACGCATCGCTTCGGAAGCTTCCCG
TCTTGCTCATTACAACAAACGCTCAACGATCTCATCCCGCGAAATTCAAACCGCTGTCCGTTTGATTCTC
CCAGGAGAACTTGCCAAGCACGCCGTGTCTGAGGGAACCAAGGCCGTCACCAAGTACACTTCCAGCAAGT
AAACCCAGCTTTCTTGTACAAAGTGGTATGATTCGTCTAGTTTTTAAAATTTATATTCCATTCGATCTCT
TCTAGTTTTTTAATATTTTTTATTTATTTAAATTTTCCTATCCAATTCCCAATTCGCTGGTTCGAAGTTG
GAAATTGCTATCTGATAAGAATAGGCCGGTTCCTACTTTTTTTTTAAATATTGAAAACTGTATCATTGTT
ATTCATTCTCCTTATGGTGAGCTGAGAAATCCTTGTATTATTAGTGGAATTCGTTATTGTTGAACAATTG
TTTGAGTGTATGTTATACGATACAAGCTCCCCTTTTCAACTAGATACTTCTACATTTTATCAAATCTCTT
GTTTCTCTATAGGTTTACGAATTGTTTTCTTGGAGGATTTCCTCTACAGTCTCTTGTTTATCTCTCTATA
CTTGAACATCTCTGAAATCATTCATTTTCCCTTGAACTCTGAACAATTGGTCTTTCCAAAACAACCTCCC
ATTCAAGTCTTTATTCATTCGTGTTTAAAGTTAATTT
