>Addgene plasmid #82546 | pCFJ150-set2 | addgene partial sequence | sequence record 163080 | GFP-R 5'-CCATCTAATTCAACAAGAATTGGGACAAC-3'
ATCCTAGCAGAAGCACAGGCTGCAGGGTGACGGTCCATCCCGCTCTCCTGGGCACAAGACATGGGCAGCG
TGCCATCATCCTGCGCCGCCACCGCCGGCGGGAAGCCATGGCTAAGTCTAGACATGGAGCCTGCTTTTTT
GTACAAACTTGTCATTCTCTGTCTGAAACATTCAATTGATTATCGATAAAATTAATTAAGAGAGAATACA
ATGAGAAAACGGAAAATCGAGCAGGATTTTGGGGAAAGTCGGGGAATTTTTGCTATTTAAGCTTTCTTTA
ACAAAGAAACTGCATTTTTCCATGAGATTACCATGAAATTTGCGTTAAATGGGTGAATTTATAACATTTA
CGGCTAGAAATTAATTTTAAAAAAGAGAATAAACGAAAAATTATTCGAGAAAACGTCTTTGAAGCAGAAA
TGAAATGAAAAAACAACCGCCAGCGCTGACAAAAATGATCAAACAAACGGAGTACGGTATACGCGGTAAG
ACCCAAATGAATTTTAATTCGGTGCGCCTTTAAAAAATGTATTTTTTTAATTTCTTTATCCGTGGGCCCA
AATGTATTTTTTTCTTGTGGTTTGATGTAAAAATTGGGTTATATTATTTGTTTTATGGTTTAATTTTTTA
AAAACTGATATCAACTTTTCTATACAAAGTTGATAGCTTGGCGTAATCATGGTCATAGCTGTTCCTGCCT
AGGTGAGCTCTGGTACCCTCTAGTCAAGGCCTTAAGTGAGTCGTATTACGTAGCCCGGGCCTAGTTCTAG
ACATTCTCTAATGAAAA
